>Addgene plasmid #166399 | pBS L30 Flag-Apex2-Rab8A | addgene full sequence | sequence record 333286 | Addgene NGS Result
TCTCGCGCGTTTCGGTGATGACGGTGAAAACCTCTGACACATGCAGCTCCCGGAGACGGTCACAGCTTGT
CTGTAAGCGGATGCCGGGAGCAGACAAGCCCGTCAGGGCGCGTCAGCGGGTGTTGGCGGGTGTCGGGGCT
GGCTTAACTATGCGGCATCAGAGCAGATTGTACTGAGAGTGCACCATATGCGGTGTGAAATACCGCACAG
ATGCGTAAGGAGAAAATACCGCATCAGG
[124 nt withheld, positions 239-362]
C
[91 nt withheld, positions 364-454]
A
[49 nt withheld, positions 456-504]
CCTTTGACGTTGGAGTCCACGTTCTTT
[37 nt withheld, positions 532-568]
ACCCTATCTCGGTCTATTCTTTTGATTTATAAGGGATTTTGCCGATTTCGGCCTATTGGTTAAAAAATGA
GCTGATTTAACAAAAATTTAACGCGAATTTTAACAAAATATTAACGCTTACAATTTCCATTCGCCATTCA
GGCTGCGCAACTGTTGGGAAGGGCGATCGGTGCGGGCCTCTTCGCTATTACGCCAGCTGGCGAAAGGGGG
ATGTGCTGCAAGGCGATTAAGTTGGGTAACGCCAGGGTTTTCCCAGTCACGACGTTGTAAAACGACGGCC
AGTGAATTGTAATACGACTCACTATAGGGCGAATTCGAGCTCGGTACCCGGGGATCGCAGAACAAACGCC
CAGAACCGAAGGCCGGAGCCCAGACGCCGCAGCAGCCCAGCCTGCGTTGTAACCCGGTCCCCATAGCAAC
CAACTACCGCAGACTACTCTCGCAAGCGCTGTTCTGCTTGTGACCCGGACCGGCTTCTCTTCCGCTTCCG
GTCCCACAATCCTCTGTCGGCCTAGAAGAGCTTTGCATTGTGGGAGCTCCTTCCTTTCTCGCTCCCCGGC
CATCTTGGCGGCTGGTGTTGGTGAGTGAGCTCTGCGGGGTAAACGATTAGGCGGCTCGGGGAGCTCCGCT
AGCTGGTGTTTGACGCTCTGGATTATAATCCTCTCTTCTGTCCTCTGTGTATGCTAGGTTGGGGGTTGTC
CCGCACCTACTAGAGGATCCGCCACCATGGACTACAAGGATGACGACGATAAGGGAAAGTCTTACCCAAC
TGTGAGTGCTGATTACCAGGACGCCGTTGAGAAGGCGAAGAAGAAGCTCAGAGGCTTCATCGCTGAGAAG
AGATGCGCTCCTCTAATGCTCCGTTTGGCATTCCACTCTGCTGGAACCTTTGACAAGGGCACGAAGACCG
GTGGACCCTTCGGAACCATCAAGCACCCTGCCGAACTGGCTCACAGCGCTAACAACGGTCTTGACATCGC
TGTTAGGCTTTTGGAGCCACTCAAGGCGGAGTTCCCTATTTTGAGCTACGCCGATTTCTACCAGTTGGCT
GGCGTTGTTGCCGTTGAGGTCACGGGTGGACCTAAGGTTCCATTCCACCCTGGAAGAGAGGACAAGCCTG
AGCCACCACCAGAGGGTCGCTTGCCCGATCCCACTAAGGGTTCTGACCATTTGAGAGATGTGTTTGGCAA
AGCTATGGGGCTTACTGACCAAGATATCGTTGCTCTATCTGGGGGTCACACTATTGGAGCTGCACACAAG
GAGCGTTCTGGATTTGAGGGTCCCTGGACCTCTAATCCTCTTATTTTCGACAACTCATACTTCACGGAGT
TGTTGAGTGGTGAGAAGGAAGGTCTCCTTCAGCTACCTTCTGACAAGGCTCTTTTGTCTGACCCTGTATT
CCGCCCTCTCGTTGATAAATATGCAGCGGACGAAGATGCCTTCTTTGCTGATTACGCTGAGGCTCACCAA
AAGCTTTCCGAGCTTGGGTTTGCTGATGCCGGTGGTTCCGGTGGATCTGGAGGTTCTTACATCACAAGTT
TGTACAAAAAAGCAGGCACCATGGCGAAGACCTACGATTACCTGTTCAAGCTGCTGCTGATCGGGGACTC
GGGGGTGGGGAAGACCTGTGTCCTGTTCCGCTTCTCCGAGGACGCCTTCAACTCCACTTTTATCTCCACC
ATAGGAATTGACTTTAAAATTAGGACCATAGAGCTCGATGGCAAGAGAATTAAACTGCAGATATGGGACA
CAGCCGGTCAGGAACGGTTTCGGACGATCACAACGGCCTACTACAGGGGTGCAATGGGCATCATGCTGGT
CTACGACATCACCAACGAGAAGTCCTTCGACAACATCCGGAACTGGATTCGCAACATTGAGGAGCACGCC
TCTGCAGACGTCGAAAAGATGATACTCGGGAACAAGTGTGATGTGAATGACAAGAGACAAGTTTCCAAGG
AACGGGGAGAAAAGCTGGCCCTCGACTATGGAATCAAGTTCATGGAGACCAGCGCGAAGGCCAACATCAA
TGTGGAAAATGCATTTTTCACTCTCGCCAGAGATATCAAAGCAAAAATGGACAAAAAATTGGAAGGCAAC
AGCCCCCAGGGGAGCAACCAGGGAGTCAAAATCACACCGGACCAGCAGAAGAGGAGCAGCTTTTTCCGAT
GTGTTCTTCTGTAGAACCCAGCTTTCTTGTACAAAGTGGTGATGTAGTAGGTCGACCTGCAGGGGGAGAT
GGGGGAGGCTAACTGAAACACGGAAGGAGACAATACCGGAAGGAACCCGCGCTATGACGGCAATAAAAAG
ACAGAATAAAACGCACGGGTGTTGGGTCGTTTGTTCATAAACGCGGGGTTCGGTCCCAGGGCTGGCACTC
TGTCGATACCCCACCGAGACCCCATTGGGGCCAATACGCCCGCGTTTCTTCCTTTTCCCCACCCCACCCC
CCAAGTTCGGGTGAAGGCCCAGGGCTCGCAGCCAACGTCGGGGCGGCAAGCCCTGCCATAGCCACGGGCC
CCGTGGGTTAGGGACGGGGTCCCCCATGCAAGCTTTTGTTCCCTTTAGTGAGGGTTAATTTCGAGCTTGG
CGTAATCATGGTCATAGCTGTTTCCTGTGTGAAATTGTTATCCGCTCACAATTCCACACAACATACGAGC
CGGAAGCATAAAGTGTAAAGCCTGGGGTGCCTAATGAGTGAGCTAACTCACATTAATTGCGTTGCGCTCA
CTGCCCGCTTTCCAGTCGGGAAACCTGTCGTGCCAGCTGCATTAATGAATCGGCCAACGCGCGGGGAGAG
GCGGTTTGCGTATTGGGCGCTCTTCCGCTTCCTCGCTCACTGACTCGCTGCGCTCGGTCGTTCGGCTGCG
GCGAGCGGTATCAGCTCACTCAAAGGCGGTAATACGGTTATCCACAGAATCAGGGGATAACGCAGGAAAG
AACATGTGAGCAAAAGGCCAGCAAAAGGCCAGGAACCGTAAAAAGGCCGCGTTGCTGGCGTTTTTCCATA
GGCTCCGCCCCCCTGACGAGCATCACAAAAATCGACGCTCAAGTCAGAGGTGGCGAAACCCGACAGGACT
ATAAAGATACCAGGCGTTTCCCCCTGGAAGCTCCCTCGTGCGCTCTCCTGTTCCGACCCTGCCGCTTACC
GGATACCTGTCCGCCTTTCTCCCTTCGGGAAGCGTGGCGCTTTCTCATAGCTCACGCTGTAGGTATCTCA
GTTCGGTGTAGGTCGTTCGCTCCAAGCTGGGCTGTGTGCACGAACCCCCCGTTCAGCCCGACCGCTGCGC
CTTATCCGGTAACTATCGTCTTGAGTCCAACCCGGTAAGACACGACTTATCGCCACTGGCAGCAGCCACT
GGTAACAGGATTAGCAGAGCGAGGTATGTAGGCGGTGCTACAGAGTTCTTGAAGTGGTGGCCTAACTACG
GCTACACTAGAAGAACAGTATTTGGTATCTGCGCTCTGCTGAAGCCAGTTACCTTCGGAAAAAGAGTTGG
TAGCTCTTGATCCGGCAAACAAACCACCGCTGGTAGCGGTGGTTTTTTTGTTTGCAAGCAGCAGATTACG
CGCAGAAAAAAAGGATCTCAAGAAGATCCTTTGATCTTTTCTACGGGGTCTGACGCTCAGTGGAACGAAA
ACTCACGTTAAGGGATTTTGGTCATGAGATTATCAAAAAGGATCTTCACCTAGATCCTTTTAAATTAAAA
ATGAAGTTTTAAATCAATCTAAAGTATATATGAGTAAACTTGGTCTGACAGTTACCAATGCTTAATCAGT
GAGGCACCTATCTCAGCGATCTGTCTATTTCGTTCATCCATAGTTGCCTGACTCCCCGTCGTGTAGATAA
CTACGATACGGGAGGGCTTACCATCTGGCCCCAGTGCTGCAATGATACCGCGAGACCCACGCTCACCGGC
TCCAGATTTATCAGCAATAAACCAGCCAGCCGGAAGGGCCGAGCGCAGAAGTGGTCCTGCAACTTTATCC
GCCTCCATCCAGTCTATTAATTGTTGCCGGGAAGCTAGAGTAAGTAGTTCGCCAGTTAATAGTTTGCGCA
ACGTTGTTGCCATTGCTACAGGCATCGTGGTGTCACGCTCGTCGTTTGGTATGGCTTCATTCAGCTCCGG
TTCCCAACGATCAAGGCGAGTTACATGATCCCCCATGTTGTGCAAAAAAGCGGTTAGCTCCTTCGGTCCT
CCGATCGTTGTCAGAAGTAAGTTGGCCGCAGTGTTATCACTCATGGTTATGGCAGCACTGCATAATTCTC
TTACTGTCATGCCATCCGTAAGATGCTTTTCTGTGACTGGTGAGTACTCAACCAAGTCATTCTGAGAATA
GTGTATGCGGCGACCGAGTTGCTCTTGCCCGGCGTCAATACGGGATAATACCGCGCCACATAGCAGAACT
TTAAAAGTGCTCATCATTGGAAAACGTTCTTCGGGGCGAAAACTCTCAAGGATCTTACCGCTGTTGAGAT
CCAGTTCGATGTAACCCACTCGTGCACCCAACTGATCTTCAGCATCTTTTACTTTCACCAGCGTTTCTGG
GTGAGCAAAAACAGGAAGGCAAAATGCCGCAAAAAAGGGAATAAGGGCGACACGGAAATGTTGAATACTC
ATACTCTTCCTTTTTCAATATTATTGAAGCATTTATCAGGGTTATTGTCTCATGAGCGGATACATATTTG
AATGTATTTAGAAAAATAAACAAATAGGGGTTCCGCGCACATTTCCCCGAAAAGTGCCACCTGACGTCTA
AGAAACCATTATTATCATGACATTAACCTATAAAAATAGGCGTATCACGAGGCCCTTTCG
Features (pLannotate 1.2.2; 21 found; start..end, strand, type, name):
      2..37      +  CDS            rop (fragment): Rop protein, which maintains plasmids at low copy number; rop
    139..238     +  misc_feature   bom (fragment): basis of mobility region from pBR322
    239..667     +  rep_origin     f1 ori (sequence partly withheld): f1 bacteriophage origin of replication; arrow indicates direction of (+) strand synthesis
    698..855     -  CDS            lacZα (fragment): LacZα fragment of β-galactosidase; lacZ fragment
    858..876     +  promoter       T7 promoter: promoter for bacteriophage T7 RNA polymerase
    879..904     +  misc_feature   MCS (fragment): pUC18/19 multiple cloning site
   1301..1324    +  CDS            3xFLAG (fragment): three tandem FLAG® epitope tags
   1321..2068    +  CDS            APEX2 (fragment): soybean ascorbate peroxidase, engineered to serve as a monomeric tag for electron microscopy and live-cell proteomics (Lam et al., 2015) more active than the original APEX due to the A134P mutation
   2103..2123    +  protein_bind   attB1: mutant version of attB; core recombination site for the Gateway® BP reaction BP Clonase™
   2129..2749    +  CDS            RAB8A: RAB8A_CANLF - Also known as MEL, RAB8. Experimental evidence at protein level: Swiss-Prot protein existence level 1. The small GTPases Rab are key regulators of intracellular membrane trafficking, from the formation of transport vesicles to their fusion with membranes. Rabs cycle between an inactive GDP-bound form and an active GTP-bound form that is able to recruit to membranes different sets of downstream effectors directly responsible for vesicle formation, movement, tethering and fusion. That Rab is involved in polarized vesicular trafficking and neurotransmitter release. Together with RAB
   2754..2778    -  protein_bind   attB2: mutant version of attB; recombination site for the Gateway® BP reaction BP Clonase™
   2866..2914    +  polyA_signal   HSV TK poly(A) signal: herpes simplex virus thymidine kinase polyadenylation signal (Cole and Stacy, 1985)
   3005..3021    -  polyA_signal   bGH poly(A) signal (fragment): bovine growth hormone polyadenylation signal
   3130..3148    -  promoter       T3 promoter: promoter for bacteriophage T3 RNA polymerase
   3193..3209    -  protein_bind   lac operator: The lac repressor binds to the lac operator to inhibit transcription in E. coli. This inhibition can be relieved by adding lactose or isopropyl-β-D-thiogalactopyranoside (IPTG). lac repressor encoded by lacI
   3217..3247    -  promoter       lac promoter: promoter for the E. coli lac operon
   3262..3283    -  protein_bind   CAP binding site: CAP binding activates transcription in the presence of cAMP. E. coli catabolite activator protein
   3296..3388    -  CDS            lacI (fragment): lac repressor; lacI; The lac repressor binds to the lac operator to inhibit transcription in E. coli. This inhibition can be relieved by adding lactose or isopropyl-β-D-thiogalactopyranoside (IPTG).
   3571..4159    -  rep_origin     ori: high-copy-number ColE1/pMB1/pBR322/pUC origin of replication
   4330..5190    -  CDS            AmpR: β-lactamase; bla; confers resistance to ampicillin, carbenicillin, and related antibiotics
   5191..5295    -  promoter       AmpR promoter: bla
