[The description below was written by a language model from this plasmid's Addgene catalogue record and pLannotate feature annotations shown in this document.]
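Description:
pBS L30 Flag-Apex2-Rab8A is a 5,388-nt mammalian expression plasmid built on a pBluescript-type (pBS) backbone. The backbone was adapted for mammalian cells by adding the promoter of the mouse ribosomal protein L30 gene and an HSV thymidine kinase polyadenylation signal. It is propagated in E. coli through a high-copy ColE1/pUC-type origin and selected with ampicillin via the β-lactamase gene and its own promoter. The usual phagemid remnants are present: an f1 origin, T7 and T3 promoters flanking the cloning region, and lacZα and lac promoter/operator fragments. None of these contributes to expression in mammalian cells, and no mammalian selection marker is annotated.

The payload is a single fusion open reading frame consisting of an N-terminal Flag epitope, then APEX2, then human Rab8A. APEX2 here is the engineered soybean ascorbate peroxidase used for proximity biotinylation proteomics and electron microscopy contrast. The catalogue's gene link to the human APEX2 nuclease appears to be a name collision. Rab8A, a small GTPase that regulates polarized vesicular trafficking, was inserted by Gateway cloning and is therefore flanked by attB1 and attB2 sites, with attB1 lying between APEX2 and Rab8A. The annotation tool matched the insert to a canine RAB8A reference, but the record gives the species as human. The L30 promoter is not annotated in the feature table; it presumably lies in the unannotated stretch upstream of the Flag tag. It is described as weak, which points to low-level expression of the fusion. The associated publication concerns exosome dynamics and Rab7 partners, which is consistent with using the plasmid for APEX2 proximity labelling of Rab8A-associated compartments, although the record does not spell out the application.
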