Addgene plasmid #166399: pBS L30 Flag-Apex2-Rab8A
Purpose: Rab8A fused to APEX2 and a Flag tag in N-ter under control of a weak L30 promoter.
Depositing lab: Raphael Gaudin. Publication: Monitoring the dynamics of exosomes through the tracking of Rab7 partners. Bare Y, Delalande F, Hirschler A, Cazevieille C, Lucansky V, Carapito C, Gaudin R, Deffieu MS. bioRxiv 2025.10.07.680694 10.1101/2025.10.07.680694.
Backbone
  Vector backbone: pBS
  Modifications to backbone: Modified for mammalian expression using the promoter of the mouse ribosomal protein L30 gene ("weak promoter") and a HSV TK polyA tail
  Vector type: Mammalian Expression
Growth in bacteria
  Bacterial resistance: Ampicillin, 100 μg/mL
  Growth temperature: 37°C
  Growth strain: DH5alpha
  Copy number: Unknown
Gene/Insert
  Gene/Insert name: Rab8A (alt name: APEX2)
  Species: H. sapiens (human)
  GenBank ID: 4218 NC_000019.10
  Promoter: L30 weak promoter
  Tag / fusion protein: Flag (N terminal on insert); APEX2 (N terminal on backbone)
  Entrez Gene: RAB8A (a.k.a. MEL, RAB8); APEX2 (a.k.a. APE2, APEXL2, XTH2, ZGRF2)
  Cloning method: Gateway Cloning
  Sequencing primers: 5′ M13pUC-fwd; 3′ T3
Terms and licenses: Academic/Nonprofit Terms; Industry Terms: Not Available to Industry
Depositor comments: Please visit https://doi.org/10.1101/2025.10.07.680694 for bioRxiv preprint.
How to cite: pBS L30 Flag-Apex2-Rab8A was a gift from Raphael Gaudin (Addgene plasmid # 166399 ; http://n2t.net/addgene:166399 ; RRID:Addgene_166399)
